>Addgene plasmid #30051 | HL 3186 (=HL 716 + pHL 282) | addgene partial sequence | sequence record 35300 | 30051 with mCherry-R
GGCCTCGCCCTCGCCCTCGATCTCGAACTCGTGGCCGTTCACGGAGCCCTCCATGTGCACCTTGAAGCGC
ATGAACTCCTTGATGATGGCCATGTTATCCTCCTCGCCCTTGCTCACCATTTTTTTTCCTCCTTACCCGG
GAGTATCTCTATCACTGATAGGGATGTCAATCTCTATCACTGATAGGGAGGATCCTGAGCGGATACATAT
TTGAATGTATTTAGAAAAATAAACAAAAGAGTTTGTAGAAACGCAAAAAGGCCATCCGTCAGGATGGCCT
TCTGCTTAATTTGATGCCTGGCAGTTTATGGCGGGCGTCCTGCCCGCCACCCTCCGGGCCGTTGCTTCGC
AACGTTCAAATCCGCTCCCGGCGGATTTGTCCTACTCAGGAGAGCGTTCACCGACAAACAACAGATAAAA
CGAAAGGCCCAGTCTTTCGACTGAGCCTTTCGTTTTATTTGATGCCTGGCAGTTCCCTACTCTCGCATGG
GGAGACCCCACACTACCATCGGCGCTACGGCGTTTCACTTCTGAGTTCGGCATGGGGTCAGGTGGGACCA
CCGCGCTACTGCCGCCAGGCAAATTCTGTTTTATCAGACCGCTTCTGCGTTCTGATTTAATCTGTATCAG
GCTGAAAATCTTCTCTCATCCGCCAAAACAGCCAAGCTAGCTTTTATTTGTAGAGCTCATCCATGCCATG
TGTAATCCCAGCAGCTGTTACAAACTCAAGAAGGACCATGTGGTCTCTCTTTTCGTTGGGATCTTTCGAA
AGGGCAGATTGTGTGGACAGGTAATGGTTGTCTGGTAAAAGGAC
