>Addgene plasmid #30051 | HL 3186 (=HL 716 + pHL 282) | depositor partial sequence | sequence record 37383 | vector backbone, ColE (from pZ system) + AmpR
CCCGGGGGATCCCATGGTACGCGTGCTAGAGGCATCAAATAAAACGAAAGGCTCAGTCGAAAGACTGGGC
CTTTCGTTTTATCTGTTGTTTGTCGGTGAACGCTCTCCTGAGTAGGACAAATCCGCCGCCCTAGACCTAG
GCGTTCGGCTGCGGCGAGCGGTATCAGCTCACTCAAAGGCGGTAATACGGTTATCCACAGAATCAGGGGA
TAACGCAGGAAAGAACATGTGAGCAAAAGGCCAGCAAAAGGCCAGGAACCGTAAAAAGGCCGCGTTGCTG
GCGTTTTTCCATAGGCTCCGCCCCCCTGACGAGCATCACAAAAATCGACGCTCAAGTCAGAGGTGGCGAA
ACCCGACAGGACTATAAAGATACCAGGCGTTTCCCCCTGGAAGCTCCCTCGTGCGCTCTCCTGTTCCGAC
CCTGCCGCTTACCGGATACCTGTCCGCCTTTCTCCCTTCGGGAAGCGTGGCGCTTTCTCAATGCTCACGC
TGTAGGTATCTCAGTTCGGTGTAGGTCGTTCGCTCCAAGCTGGGCTGTGTGCACGAACCCCCCGTTCAGC
CCGACCGCTGCGCCTTATCCGGTAACTATCGTCTTGAGTCCAACCCGGTAAGACACGACTTATCGCCACT
GGCAGCAGCCACTGGTAACAGGATTAGCAGAGCGAGGTATGTAGGCGGTGCTACAGAGTTCTTGAAGTGG
TGGCCTAACTACGGCTACACTAGAAGGACAGTATTTGGTATCTGCGCTCTGCTGAAGCCAGTTACCTTCG
GAAAAAGAGTTGGTAGCTCTTGATCCGGCAAACAAACCACCGCTGGTAGCGGTGGTTTTTTTGTTTGCAA
GCAGCAGATTACGCGCAGAAAAAAAGGATCTCAAGAAGATCCTTTGATCTTTTCTACGGGGTCTGACGCT
CAGTGGAACGAAAACTCACGTTAAGGGATTTTGGTCATGACTAGTGCTTGGATTCTCACCAATAAAAAAC
GCCCGGCGGCAACCGAGCGTTCTGAACAAATCCAGATGGAGTTCTGAGGTCATTACTGGATCTATCAACA
GGAGTCCAAGCGAGCTCGTAAACTTGGTCTGACAGTTACCAATGCTTAATCAGTGAGGCACCTATCTCAG
CGATCTGTCTATTTCGTTCATCCATAGTTGCCTGACTCCCCGTCGTGTAGATAACTACGATACGGGAGGG
CTTACCATCTGGCCCCAGTGCTGCAATGATACCGCGAGACCCACGCTCACCGGCTCCAGATTTATCAGCA
ATAAACCAGCCAGCCGGAAGGGCCGAGCGCAGAAGTGGTCCTGCAACTTTATCCGCCTCCATCCAGTCTA
TTAATTGTTGCCGGGAAGCTAGAGTAAGTAGTTCGCCAGTTAATAGTTTGCGCAACGTTGTTGCCATTGC
TACAGGCATCGTGGTGTCACGCTCGTCGTTTGGTATGGCTTCATTCAGCTCCGGTTCCCAACGATCAAGG
CGAGTTACATGATCCCCCATGTTGTGCAAAAAAGCGGTTAGCTCCTTCGGTCCTCCGATCGTTGTCAGAA
GTAAGTTGGCCGCAGTGTTATCACTCATGGTTATGGCAGCACTGCATAATTCTCTTACTGTCATGCCATC
CGTAAGATGCTTTTCTGTGACTGGTGAGTACTCAACCAAGTCATTCTGAGAATAGTGTATGCGGCGACCG
AGTTGCTCTTGCCCGGCGTCAATACGGGATAATACCGCGCCACATAGCAGAACTTTAAAAGTGCTCATCA
TTGGAAAACGTTCTTCGGGGCGAAAACTCTCAAGGATCTTACCGCTGTTGAGATCCAGTTCGATGTAACC
CACTCGTGCACCCAACTGATCTTCAGCATCTTTTACTTTCACCAGCGTTTCTGGGTGAGCAAAAACAGGA
AGGCAAAATGCCGCAAAAAAGGGAATAAGGGCGACACGGAAATGTTGAATACTCATACTCTTCCTTTTTC
AATATTATTGAAGCATTTATCAGGGTTATTGTCTCATGAGCGGATACATATTTGAATGTATTTAGAAAAA
TAAACAAATAGGGGTTCCGCGCACATTTCCCCGAAAAGTGCCACCTGACGTC
