>Addgene plasmid #30051 | HL 3186 (=HL 716 + pHL 282) | depositor partial sequence | sequence record 37384 | ompC
TTGCCGACTGATTAATGAGGGTTAATCAGTATGCAGTGGCATAAAAAAGCAAATAAAGGCATATAACAGA
GGGTTAATAACATGAAAGTTAAAGTACTGTCCCTCCTGGTCCCAGCTA
