>Addgene plasmid #30051 | HL 3186 (=HL 716 + pHL 282) | addgene partial sequence | sequence record 38196 | GFP-R 5'-CCATCTAATTCAACAAGAATTGGGACAAC-3'
ATGCTAGCTGGGACCAGGAGGGACAGTACTTTAACTTTCATGTTATTAACCCTCTGTTATATGCCTTTAT
TTGCTTTTTTATGCCACTGCATACTGATTAACCCTCATTAATCAGTCGGCAAGTCGACAGTATCTTGTTA
TCCGCTCACAATGTCAATGTTATCCGCTCACATTTATGACGTCAGGTGGCACTTTTCGGGGAAATGTGCG
CGGAACCCCTATTTGTTTATTTTTCTAAATACATTCAAATATGTATCCGCTCATGAGACAATAACCCTGA
TAAATGCTTCAATAATATTGAAAAAGGAAGAGTATGAGTATTCAACATTTCCGTGTCGCCCTTATTCCCT
TTTTTGCGGCATTTTGCCTTCCTGTTTTTGCTCACCCAGAAACGCTGGTGAAAGTAAAAGATGCTGAAGA
TCAGTTGGGTGCACGAGTGGGTTACATCGAACTGGATCTCAACAGCGGTAAGATCCTTGAGAGTTTTCGC
CCCGAAGAACGTTTTCCAATGATGAGCACTTTTAAAGTTCTGCTATGTGGCGCGGTATTATCCCGTATTG
ACGCCGGGCAAGAGCAACTCGGTCGCCGCATACACTATTCTCAGAATGACTTGGTTGAGTACTCACCAGT
CACAGAAAAGCATCTTACGGATGGCATGACAGTAAGAGAATTATGCAGTGCTGCCATAACCATGAGTGAT
AACACTGCGGCCAACTTACTTCTGACAACGATCGGAGGACCGAAGGAGCTAACCGCTTTTTTGCACAACA
TGGGGGATCATGTAACTCGCCTTGATCGTTGGGAACCGGAGCTGAATGAAGCCATACCAAACGACGAGCG
TGACACCACGATGCCTGTAGCAATGGCAACAACGTTGCGCAAACTATTAACTGGCGAACTACTTACTCTA
GC
