>Addgene plasmid #30051 | HL 3186 (=HL 716 + pHL 282) | addgene partial sequence | sequence record 38197 | GFP-F 5'-GGTCCTTCTTGAGTTTGTAAC-3'
GCTCTACAAATAAAAGCTAGCTTGGCTGTTTTGGCGGATGAGAGAAGATTTTCAGCCTGATACAGATTAA
ATCAGAACGCAGAAGCGGTCTGATAAAACAGAATTTGCCTGGCGGCAGTAGCGCGGTGGTCCCACCTGAC
CCCATGCCGAACTCAGAAGTGAAACGCCGTAGCGCCGATGGTAGTGTGGGGTCTCCCCATGCGAGAGTAG
GGAACTGCCAGGCATCAAATAAAACGAAAGGCTCAGTCGAAAGACTGGGCCTTTCGTTTTATCTGTTGTT
TGTCGGTGAACGCTCTCCTGAGTAGGACAAATCCGCCGGGAGCGGATTTGAACGTTGCGAAGCAACGGCC
CGGAGGGTGGCGGGCAGGACGCCCGCCATAAACTGCCAGGCATCAAATTAAGCAGAAGGCCATCCTGACG
GATGGCCTTTTTGCGTTTCTACAAACTCTTTTGTTTATTTTTCTAAATACATTCAAATATGTATCCGCTC
AGGATCCTCCCTATCAGTGATAGAGATTGACATCCCTATCAGTGATAGAGATACTCCCGGGTAAGGAGGA
AAAAAAATGGTGAGCAAGGGCGAGGAGGATAACATGGCCATCATCAAGGAGTTCATGCGCTTCAAGGTGC
ACATGGAGGGCTCCGTGAACGGCCACGAGTTCGAGATCGAGGGCGAGGGCGAGG
