[The description below was written by a language model from this plasmid's Addgene catalogue record.]
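Description:
HL 3186 is the designation for the E. coli strain HL 716 carrying the plasmid pHL 282, a bacterial expression and synthetic-biology construct built on a modified pZ-system backbone. The roughly 2 kb backbone supplies a ColE-type origin of replication, giving high copy number, and an ampicillin resistance marker for selection. The record notes that the plasmid is maintained in HL 716 and may depend on that particular host background. The strain's genotype is not given, although promoters of this kind normally need host-supplied TetR and LacI to be regulated.

The approximately 2.5 kb insert, cloned between AatII and ApaI sites that both remain intact, holds two independent expression cassettes. In one, the PLtetO-1 promoter, a phage lambda PL derivative carrying tet operators, drives mCherry. In the other, the PLlacO-1 promoter, the equivalent design with lac operators, drives an ompC::gfp fusion in which E. coli ompC sequence is joined to GFP. The record does not say how much of ompC is included or whether the fusion is transcriptional or translational.

The associated publication concerns the disruption of small RNA signalling through competition for the RNA chaperone Hfq. In that context the ompC::gfp fusion plausibly acts as a fluorescent readout of a small-RNA-regulated target. The mCherry cassette may provide a second, separately inducible red signal, perhaps as a control, but the record does not state the role of either reporter. No feature table was supplied, so terminators, ribosome binding sites and exact element positions cannot be described.
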