Addgene plasmid #30051: HL 3186 (=HL 716 + pHL 282)
Depositing lab: Han Lim. Depositing organization: University of California, Berkeley. Publication: Disruption of small RNA signaling caused by competition for Hfq. Hussein R, Lim HN. Proc Natl Acad Sci U S A. 2011 Jan 18;108(3):1110-5. doi: 10.1073/pnas.1010082108. Epub 2010 Dec 28. PubMed 21189298.
Backbone
  Vector backbone: ColE (from pZ system) + AmpR
  Backbone manufacturer: Lim Lab (modified from Rolf Lutz and Hermann Bujard, 1997)
  Backbone size w/o insert (bp): 2000
  Vector type: Bacterial Expression, Synthetic Biology
Growth in bacteria
  Bacterial resistance: Ampicillin, 100 μg/mL
  Growth temperature: 37°C
  Growth strain: HL 716
  Copy number: High Copy
Gene/Insert
  Gene/Insert name: pLtetO-1:mCherry, pLlacO-1:ompC::gfp
  Species: E. coli
  Insert size (bp): 2500
  Tag / fusion protein: mCherry, GFP (C terminal on backbone)
  Cloning method: Restriction Enzyme; 5′ cloning site AatII (not destroyed); 3′ cloning site ApaI (not destroyed)
  Sequencing primers: 5′ ctcatgagcggatacat atttgaa; 3′ agctgatacc gctcgccgca gccgaacg
Terms and licenses: Academic/Nonprofit Terms; Industry Terms: Not Available to Industry
Depositor comments: Please note that this plasmid may require a unique bacterial strain, so make sure to confirm that you can also obtain the appropriate growth strain. Please contact us or contact our distributors if you have any questions.
How to cite: HL 3186 (=HL 716 + pHL 282) was a gift from Han Lim (Addgene plasmid # 30051 ; http://n2t.net/addgene:30051 ; RRID:Addgene_30051)
